Addgene plasmid #139411: pGWKS4
Purpose: Fluoroescent marker for use in Cryptococcus neoformans. Contains a codon optimised mCherry marker.
Depositing lab: James Fraser. Depositing organization: University of Queensland. Publication: Broadening the spectrum of fluorescent protein tools for use in the encapsulated human fungal pathogen Cryptococcus neoformans. Spencer GWK, Chua SMH, Erpf PE, Wizrah MSI, Dyba TG, Condon ND, Fraser JA. Fungal Genet Biol. 2020 May;138:103365. doi: 10.1016/j.fgb.2020.103365. Epub 2020 Mar 4. PubMed 32145317.
Backbone
  Vector backbone: pBlueScript II SK(-)
  Backbone manufacturer: Stratagene
  Vector type: Yeast Expression
  Selectable markers: Nourseothricin
Growth in bacteria
  Bacterial resistance: Ampicillin, 100 μg/mL
  Growth temperature: 37°C
  Growth strain: DH5alpha
  Copy number: High Copy
Gene/Insert
  Gene/Insert name: mCherry (alt name: Noureothricin (NAT))
  Species: Synthetic, Discosoma sp., Streptomyces noursei
  Promoter: TEF1
  Cloning method: Gibson Cloning
Terms and licenses: Academic/Nonprofit Terms; Industry Terms: Not Available to Industry
Depositor comments: Contains the codon optimised mCherry marker in the multicloning site of pBlueScript II SK-. Importantly, the mCherry marker can be excised using restriction enzymes XhoI and SpeI.
How to cite: pGWKS4 was a gift from James Fraser (Addgene plasmid # 139411 ; http://n2t.net/addgene:139411 ; RRID:Addgene_139411)
