[The description below was written by a language model from this plasmid's Addgene catalogue record and pLannotate feature annotations shown in this document.]
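Description:
pGWKS4 is a fluorescent-marker plasmid for the encapsulated fungal pathogen Cryptococcus neoformans, built by Gibson cloning in the pBlueScript II SK(-) backbone and catalogued as a yeast expression vector. In E. coli it is maintained at high copy through the ColE1/pUC-type origin and selected with ampicillin via the β-lactamase gene and its native promoter. Other backbone remnants are annotated in the 8,400 nt sequence: the lac promoter, operator and CAP site, a lacZα fragment, T7 and T3 promoters flanking the split multiple cloning site, and fragments of the f1/M13 phage origin. The origin appears interrupted, so single-stranded DNA production should not be assumed.

The payload is a codon-optimised mCherry, a monomeric, rapidly maturing red fluorescent protein derived from Discosoma sp., placed within the pBluescript polylinker. The record lists TEF1 as the promoter, although neither this promoter nor any terminator is annotated in the feature table. The unannotated stretches flanking the mCherry coding sequence presumably contain such regulatory sequence, but this cannot be confirmed from the record. A separate nourseothricin acetyltransferase gene (nat1 from Streptomyces noursei) lies outside the cloning site on the opposite strand and provides nourseothricin (NAT) selection of fungal transformants; its regulatory elements are likewise unannotated. No fungal replication origin is annotated.

According to the depositor, the mCherry marker can be excised with XhoI and SpeI, which makes the plasmid a modular source of the marker for building other constructs. It belongs to a set of tools intended to broaden the range of fluorescent proteins available for imaging in C. neoformans.
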