Features (pLannotate 1.2.2; 16 found; start..end, strand, type, name):
   1027..1590    -  CDS            NrsR: nourseothricin acetyltransferase; Streptomyces noursei nat1; confers resistance to nourseothricin
   2439..2570    +  rep_origin     M13 ori (fragment): M13 bacteriophage origin of replication; arrow indicates direction of (+) strand synthesis
   2574..2729    -  CDS            lacZα (fragment): LacZα fragment of β-galactosidase; lacZ fragment
   2737..2755    +  promoter       T7 promoter: promoter for bacteriophage T7 RNA polymerase
   2764..2784    -  misc_feature   MCS (fragment): pBluescript multiple cloning site
   4007..4714    +  CDS            mCherry: mCherry is a basic (constitutively fluorescent) red fluorescent protein published in 2004, derived from Discosoma sp.. It is reported to be a very rapidly-maturing monomer with low acid sensitivity.
   5358..5394    -  misc_feature   MCS (fragment): pBluescript multiple cloning site
   5407..5425    -  promoter       T3 promoter: promoter for bacteriophage T3 RNA polymerase
   5470..5486    -  protein_bind   lac operator: The lac repressor binds to the lac operator to inhibit transcription in E. coli. This inhibition can be relieved by adding lactose or isopropyl-β-D-thiogalactopyranoside (IPTG). lac repressor encoded by lacI
   5494..5524    -  promoter       lac promoter: promoter for the E. coli lac operon
   5539..5560    -  protein_bind   CAP binding site: CAP binding activates transcription in the presence of cAMP. E. coli catabolite activator protein
   5573..5665    -  CDS            lacI (fragment): lac repressor; lacI; The lac repressor binds to the lac operator to inhibit transcription in E. coli. This inhibition can be relieved by adding lactose or isopropyl-β-D-thiogalactopyranoside (IPTG).
   5848..6436    -  rep_origin     ori: high-copy-number ColE1/pMB1/pBR322/pUC origin of replication
   6607..7467    -  CDS            AmpR: β-lactamase; bla; confers resistance to ampicillin, carbenicillin, and related antibiotics
   7468..7572    -  promoter       AmpR promoter: bla
   7599..7615    +  rep_origin     f1 ori (fragment): f1 bacteriophage origin of replication; arrow indicates direction of (+) strand synthesis
>Addgene plasmid #139411 | pGWKS4 | addgene full sequence | sequence record 292545 | Addgene NGS Result
ACCAAACCAGTCTGTGCCAAGTGGATTGCTTATGCATCGAGTGGCGAGCCCACTGACCTCTGGGCCCCTT
TTTTGAACTATAAAAAGCGGCCAAGTCTGATTTCGGTCTCACAATCATCAACATCGACTTCTCTTTTCGC
CTCGATCAACCTAAACAACGGTCACTCAGCCATGAACTGGACAATGGAATATTTCGCCTTGCCTTGGATC
TTTGGCCTCTAGACTCAATCAACGTCAGGATAAAGGTGAGCATAGGTTGCTCACTCACTGTAGCCTTTTT
TTCCCTTCTTCTTGGTCCAGATGGTTCCCAAGGCTCTATAAAGTGTATCTGTCAGTTCCACTTCCTTACT
CCGAAGCGATTCAGAGTTGTAAAGTGCGTCTGACCCCCTGATTATATCTCAAAGTCCCTTCACAAATTCA
GACATGATGCGATAAAGTGCCGGATTGTCATTCGCGTCTTGTGACTGTATAGAAAGTGCCGGCATCCTCT
TTTCTTTTCCTCTTTGGCCGAGCGACTCAGAGTTGTGAAGCCTGCTGGTATCTGTCTGTTCCCTTGCCCT
GATAAAGAATATCGAAGAGCATTTCTTTGATTCACAATACGTTGACGAATGGTGTGATGGATCCTAAGCA
GCGCCAGCCCTTTGAACTTGTGTCGAAAAAAAAAAAAAAACAGCATATGATACGTAAAGGGAAGAAAAGG
ATGGAGCTGACTGTTTTGACAGGCATAATTTTGAGCGTGCTTCATTGGCCGGTTTATCTGTATTAACACG
GAAGAGATGTAGAAACTAGCTTCCTGGTTTCAGAGACAAGGAGCCATGAAGATCCTGAGGATTCAACGGC
GTTGCTGAGGGTGGGAAGGATGGTATTGTTGTCTGTAGATAGATTAATGGGCATATAATGTCAAAAAAGA
TGATTGACACGATGTCTGTCTCGAATTCGCAGTGTGCTAAAATTGTATCACTTCTCTAATATGTATATAT
ACACCCTCTAAGGAAAATTAACCCCTTACCGCCTTCACGAATTCTTAGGGGCAGGGCATGCTCATGTAGA
GCGCCTGCTCGCCGTCCGAGGCGGTGCCGTCGTACAGGGCGGTGTCCAGGCCGCAGAGGGTGAACCCCAT
CCGCCGGTACGCGTGGATAGCCGGTGCGTTAACGTTGGTGACCTCCAGCCAGAGGTGCCCGGCGCCCCGC
TCGCGGGCGAACTCCGTCGCGAGCCCCATCAACGCGCGCCCGACCCCGTGCCCCCGGTGCTCCGGGGCGA
CCTCGATGTCCTCGACGGTCAGCCGGCGGTTCCAGCCGGAGTACGAGACGACCACGAAGCCCGCCAGGTC
GCCGTCGTCCCCGTACGCGACGAACGTCCGGGAGTCCGGGTCGCCGTCCTCCCCGTCGTCCGATTCGTCG
TCCGATTCGTCGTCGGGGAACACCTTGGTCAGGGGCGGGTCCACCGGCACCTCCCGCAGGGTGAAGCCGT
CCCCGGTGGCGGTGACGCGGAAGACGGTGTCGGTGGTGAAGGACCCATCCAGTGCCTCGATGGCCTCGGC
GTCCCCCGGGACACTGGTGCGGTACCGGTAAGCCGTGTCGTCAAGAGTGGCGGCCGCCATAGACATGTTG
GGCGAGTTTACTAATGGAAAAAGACAATTAGCAAAGAGGCTGCATATTAGGAGACGCGGTGAAGATTGGG
GAGGACAATAGGGTCCGTGCACCAAAAAGTCCTGACGGCAGCTCTGTTCAACGCACATCCATCTCTTCCA
GCTATGCGTGTGGCACCAGCACGGATGGATTGTTGCACCAAAAGGACAAGGCGAGATGGATGCAGGTCGA
GGCGATGCGGTGCTATCGGCCCTCGTTGTCGAACGCCACGTCGTCCTCTCGGCGACCGTCAATCCTGGAA
GGAAATGACCAAGCGTGCACCCAGCATCCAGCATCCAACATCCAGCACCCAGCACCTAGCACCCATGATC
CAATGGCCGGCATGCAGATCAGCGTGGGGAGAGCACCATCTAGCAGCCCCTGGCAGGCCCAGCATTGTGC
TCGGATGTGCGATAGGCGGTGGGTGCGATAAGGTGGATTAGTGGAGGATGGAGGACTGAGTGGCGGGCAA
GGGAAGGGGGCGGGAAGATGACTCACCTTGGGCAGTGGGTGGGGGATGCGGTATAGGGGATGTATGTGGA
TGCTGGCGGAGGATAGAAGCTGTAAGCTGAGCTGGTGCCAACGGTGACGCTGTGAGAGTGGTCTCGGCGA
CCCTGACGGCGACTCGGCGTTACCCCGTGTGGCACACCGGACGCGCGTCGAGTGACGTTGCTGCTATTGT
TGTTACCATCATCCTCTCCTCCGACAACCATACACTCAGTGCACACCATGCCACTCGAATCCTGCATGCT
TATGTGAGTCCTCCCCTTCCCGTGCGCCGCTCTCCAGCTCACATCCTCGCAGCCATGGACTCAACCCTAT
CTCGGTCTATTCTTTTGATTTATAAGGGATTTTGCCGATTTCGGCCTATTGGTTAAAAAAATGAGCTGAT
TTAACAAAAATTTAACGCGAATTTTAACAAAATATTAACGCTTACAATTTCCATTCGCCATTCAGGCTGC
GCAACTGTTGGGAAGGGCGATCGGTGCGGGCCTCTTCGCTATTACGCCAGCTGGCGAAAGGGGGATGTGC
TGCAAGGCGATTAAGTTGGGTAACGCCAGGGTTTTCCCAGTCACGACGTTGTAAAACGACGGCCAGTGAG
CGCGCGTAATACGACTCACTATAGGGCGAATTGGGTACCGGGCCCCCCCTCGAGCATTCTATGCTATACG
GTACAAGATTGTGGCTACTATGCAAGCTCCATAGCGAATGATCTTACACTGACCTTGTCGACCGTTCTGA
ATGATTAACAATGGTCGCAAGTGTGGTTGACCCACCTGCGGGCGCTTCTTAACTATCTATCATCGGTATG
TCAAGTATCACTCCCTTTAAACAAAAGAATAAGAGCATAATACAGCAGTCTCATCATGGCAACCCTTCGC
GCAATGTACAAAAAGCAGCCAGAAGCCCCCACGCACAAGCAATAATGTCGTGTTCTACCCTGCCATGAAC
AAGCGTCATGGCCATTAGCGAACGCCCCAATATTCAGCCCCATTCGCCAAGCAAGTTGCCTCGCCCCCTT
CCCAGAAGATCATGGGCATCTCGTCTTCTTCTAATTTCGCATTTTGTGAAGCTCCATTCATGCACGTCGG
CTTCTGGACGACTCTTATCATATGCATTGGCCTGCTCGGTGTGAGGATGAGCCACTCCCACATGTTTAGA
CGGCAGGGGCCTCTTGCCACCCGTTGAATTTTTGGTGCGAAGACGTGCCTGGGAACGACCTCCACTTTAA
ATTTCTCCGTTGTTGCGGTCGCTCCATCCTCCTCACATTTCTTGCCTCCTAAGTCCCATGTGCCACACTC
GGTGAAAAACGGAGTTTGATACGGATGAAATTTCCAGTGAGCTTTTCACATTCTGGAGGTTTCGAAAAAA
ATTGTGGGATTTTCTGAATTAATCCGAGAATCCGCCCTGCCCATCAACCGGAAAGAATTAAATCCCTCGC
ACATTCCTTTCTCCCACCACCTTCTTTATCTCTACATTCTTTAACCAAAACACCTAGGTGAGTACCCAAA
GTCTTTTGACACCTTTGAAAATCCGCGCCAGTCGTAGGGCACGTAAAACAATTCTCGCTGGTGGCTTCTG
CAGGTGAAGTCGGGGCAGAGTGGAGCTGAGCATGGTCGACCACCCACATCATTCTGTCTTGTTTTTGGCG
ATGTCTTCCATGCTTTTGCCCTCATCTGTTGCGTCGACTGCAGAGTACTGTTTTGCCACTACTGAGCTCA
ACATGGGCTTGTGTGTGGTGAAGAAAAAAATTTGGTGGCTCTTGAAAATTTTCAACCCATCGGATACATG
CCCTTCCAACTCACAACGCCCTAACACTTTATTGTCCTATCATTGCCTCTTCGCACATGCTAACGATCTC
CACAGAAAACTTCAAAATGGTCTCCAAGGGCGAGGAGGACAACATGGCCATCATCAAGGAGTTCATGCGT
TTCAAGGTCCACATGGAGGGCTCCGTCAACGGCCACGAGTTCGAGATCGAGGGCGAGGGCGAGGGCCGTC
CCTACGAGGGCACCCAGACCGCCAAGCTCAAGGTCACCAAGGGTGGCCCCCTCCCCTTCGCCTGGGACAT
CCTCTCCCCTCAGTTCATGTACGGCTCCAAGGCCTACGTCAAGCACCCCGCCGACATCCCCGACTACTTG
AAGCTCTCCTTCCCCGAGGGCTTCAAGTGGGAGCGTGTCATGAACTTCGAGGACGGCGGCGTCGTCACCG
TCACCCAGGACTCCTCCTTGCAGGACGGCGAGTTCATCTACAAGGTCAAGCTCCGTGGCACCAACTTCCC
CTCCGACGGCCCCGTTATGCAGAAGAAGACCATGGGCTGGGAGGCCTCCTCCGAGCGAATGTACCCCGAG
GACGGCGCCCTCAAGGGCGAGATCAAGCAGAGGCTCAAGCTCAAGGACGGCGGCCACTACGACGCTGAGG
TCAAGACCACCTACAAGGCCAAGAAGCCCGTCCAGCTCCCCGGCGCCTACAACGTCAACATCAAGTTGGA
CATCACCTCCCACAACGAGGACTACACCATCGTCGAGCAGTACGAGCGTGCCGAGGGCCGTCACTCCACC
GGCGGCATGGACGAGCTCTACAAGTAGAAGGTTGAGCGCGTAATAGTGGGTTGGTCTTGTCTCTATCCAT
TCATCTGTGAGACATACTGATTTCAACTTTTTCATCAGATAATAAGGATGGTGTGAGATAAGCAAGGCTG
GGTTATGAGGTTTGGGACTAGATGGTGTTTCGCGTCTAAAGGTGAGTCTTCGTTGGTTCAATCACATTGA
TCTGATCGCTGATCAATTGTCAGCCTCTGAATGTGCTCTTGAAGAAAATGGTTGTCTGTAAGAATCCAGA
ACCAAAAACGGTCATTTCAAGTATGTATCCTCCGTGAAGTTCCTTTAGCTCTTGCTAATATTGGACTTTA
GCGTGCTTTAGCCAAAGACAGGGTCGCGAGGTTAAGAGGATGGGCCAGGAAAAATCTAAGTTAGATTTGT
CACACAAAGAAAAAGATTGTCTCAGTTTTGGTTTTGTTTGGTTTGATTTATGCATAGGAAATATTTATGA
TCGAAATCACTCATTTCCTGCTTCGTAAATATCATCTACTATATGCTTCGTAAATGTCCATCTCCTACAT
ATTGTGGATATGATAAATGCAATCCTCTCGTCTACACTCTCGGCTTATGCCTTTGTCTTCTTTGCGCTCC
TTTTAGCCTTCTTTTTATTCCTAGTCTTCAAGCCCATCACTAGTTCTAGAGCGGCCGCCACCGCGGTGGA
GCTCCAGCTTTTGTTCCCTTTAGTGAGGGTTAATTGCGCGCTTGGCGTAATCATGGTCATAGCTGTTTCC
TGTGTGAAATTGTTATCCGCTCACAATTCCACACAACATACGAGCCGGAAGCATAAAGTGTAAAGCCTGG
GGTGCCTAATGAGTGAGCTAACTCACATTAATTGCGTTGCGCTCACTGCCCGCTTTCCAGTCGGGAAACC
TGTCGTGCCAGCTGCATTAATGAATCGGCCAACGCGCGGGGAGAGGCGGTTTGCGTATTGGGCGCTCTTC
CGCTTCCTCGCTCACTGACTCGCTGCGCTCGGTCGTTCGGCTGCGGCGAGCGGTATCAGCTCACTCAAAG
GCGGTAATACGGTTATCCACAGAATCAGGGGATAACGCAGGAAAGAACATGTGAGCAAAAGGCCAGCAAA
AGGCCAGGAACCGTAAAAAGGCCGCGTTGCTGGCGTTTTTCCATAGGCTCCGCCCCCCTGACGAGCATCA
CAAAAATCGACGCTCAAGTCAGAGGTGGCGAAACCCGACAGGACTATAAAGATACCAGGCGTTTCCCCCT
GGAAGCTCCCTCGTGCGCTCTCCTGTTCCGACCCTGCCGCTTACCGGATACCTGTCCGCCTTTCTCCCTT
CGGGAAGCGTGGCGCTTTCTCATAGCTCACGCTGTAGGTATCTCAGTTCGGTGTAGGTCGTTCGCTCCAA
GCTGGGCTGTGTGCACGAACCCCCCGTTCAGCCCGACCGCTGCGCCTTATCCGGTAACTATCGTCTTGAG
TCCAACCCGGTAAGACACGACTTATCGCCACTGGCAGCAGCCACTGGTAACAGGATTAGCAGAGCGAGGT
ATGTAGGCGGTGCTACAGAGTTCTTGAAGTGGTGGCCTAACTACGGCTACACTAGAAGAACAGTATTTGG
TATCTGCGCTCTGCTGAAGCCAGTTACCTTCGGAAAAAGAGTTGGTAGCTCTTGATCCGGCAAACAAACC
ACCGCTGGTAGCGGTGGTTTTTTTGTTTGCAAGCAGCAGATTACGCGCAGAAAAAAAGGATCTCAAGAAG
ATCCTTTGATCTTTTCTACGGGGTCTGACGCTCAGTGGAACGAAAACTCACGTTAAGGGATTTTGGTCAT
GAGATTATCAAAAAGGATCTTCACCTAGATCCTTTTAAATTAAAAATGAAGTTTTAAATCAATCTAAAGT
ATATATGAGTAAACTTGGTCTGACAGTTACCAATGCTTAATCAGTGAGGCACCTATCTCAGCGATCTGTC
TATTTCGTTCATCCATAGTTGCCTGACTCCCCGTCGTGTAGATAACTACGATACGGGAGGGCTTACCATC
TGGCCCCAGTGCTGCAATGATACCGCGAGACCCACGCTCACCGGCTCCAGATTTATCAGCAATAAACCAG
CCAGCCGGAAGGGCCGAGCGCAGAAGTGGTCCTGCAACTTTATCCGCCTCCATCCAGTCTATTAATTGTT
GCCGGGAAGCTAGAGTAAGTAGTTCGCCAGTTAATAGTTTGCGCAACGTTGTTGCCATTGCTACAGGCAT
CGTGGTGTCACGCTCGTCGTTTGGTATGGCTTCATTCAGCTCCGGTTCCCAACGATCAAGGCGAGTTACA
TGATCCCCCATGTTGTGCAAAAAAGCGGTTAGCTCCTTCGGTCCTCCGATCGTTGTCAGAAGTAAGTTGG
CCGCAGTGTTATCACTCATGGTTATGGCAGCACTGCATAATTCTCTTACTGTCATGCCATCCGTAAGATG
CTTTTCTGTGACTGGTGAGTACTCAACCAAGTCATTCTGAGAATAGTGTATGCGGCGACCGAGTTGCTCT
TGCCCGGCGTCAATACGGGATAATACCGCGCCACATAGCAGAACTTTAAAAGTGCTCATCATTGGAAAAC
GTTCTTCGGGGCGAAAACTCTCAAGGATCTTACCGCTGTTGAGATCCAGTTCGATGTAACCCACTCGTGC
ACCCAACTGATCTTCAGCATCTTTTACTTTCACCAGCGTTTCTGGGTGAGCAAAAACAGGAAGGCAAAAT
GCCGCAAAAAAGGGAATAAGGGCGACACGGAAATGTTGAATACTCATACTCTTCCTTTTTCAATATTATT
GAAGCATTTATCAGGGTTATTGTCTCATGAGCGGATACATATTTGAATGTATTTAGAAAAATAAACAAAT
AGGGGTTCCGCGCACATTTCCCCGAAAAGTGCCACCTGACGCGCCCTGTAGCGGCAAGATCTGCCCATAG
ACTTCAAATCATGGAATTGGACGTTTATCTTCTTGCTTTGGATATCCACCCTATCGTACAATCTTGGCAC
TTTGGATCATACGAGGCACTTTGCGGACTAGGGAATGGTTATCATCAATTTCTTGGACCTCTCCATGACA
CCTGGCATCGTCGAGCTACCACAGCCCCCTGAATTCTTAAAGGCGAACCCCCCTTCCTAGGAACCTTGAG
CGCTGGACTGGATGGCACTCTGAGACCGCCTATGCTTAAGGACGCGAGCTTACCCTTCCATTGATGGAAG
TCGATCATTTATGATAATAGAACACGGCGGAACTTGACTTTACAGGCCAAGGGAAGCAACAGGAGAAGAA
GCTAAGGTTATAACAGGCTCAGCATATTTGTATATACGGTGCCATTCAACGCTGAACACTTTGTACTCAC
GGTCTGCCCGTTGAATAACACCATCTGCTGATGATCATCCCAATTTGTGAGTCTTATTTGCCATTGATCC
TGGTGTATAACCGATACTGAAGCCCTTTAGGTCTGATCAGTTATAGACGTGGTATATTCATTCTTCCTAG
ATTAGCTATGCCGAAAGAGATGGATACCTTGATGTGACTGGAATGCCATGAAGCAGGAGATTGTAGCAGC
TCAAATTGGAGAAGGATGTTGCAACCGTCGGCCGTGAAGGTCTTGTCATATCTTTGTCTGCCTGGGAGAA
TATGTACAAGTGCCCCGATGTTACTGATGGAAAACATCGTGTGGCGCGCCACGATACTTGTGTTAATTAA
